Addgene plasmid #144159: TFORF2865
Purpose: Lentiviral vector for overexpressing transcription factor ORFs with unique 24-bp barcodes. Barcodes facilitate identification of transcription factors in pooled screens.
Depositing lab: Feng Zhang. Depositing organization: Broad Institute. Publication: A transcription factor atlas of directed differentiation. Joung J, Ma S, Tay T, Geiger-Schuller KR, Kirchgatterer PC, Verdine VK, Guo B, Arias-Garcia MA, Allen WE, Singh A, Kuksenko O, Abudayyeh OO, Gootenberg JS, Fu Z, Macrae RK, Buenrostro JD, Regev A, Zhang F. Cell. 2023 Jan 5;186(1):209-229.e26. doi: 10.1016/j.cell.2022.11.026. PubMed 36608654.
Backbone
  Vector backbone: pLX_TRC317
  Backbone manufacturer: Broad Institute Genetic Perturbation Platform
  Backbone size w/o insert (bp): 8264
  Vector type: Mammalian Expression, Lentiviral
  Selectable markers: Puromycin
Growth in bacteria
  Bacterial resistance: Ampicillin, 100 μg/mL
  Growth temperature: 37°C
  Growth strain: NEB Stable
  Copy number: High Copy
Gene/Insert
  Gene/Insert name: WIZ
  Species: H. sapiens (human)
  Insert size (bp): 3008
  Entrez Gene: WIZ (a.k.a. ZNF803)
  Promoter: EF1a
  Cloning method: Unknown
  Sequencing primers: 5′ GGGTGGAGACTGAAGTTAGGCCAG; 3′ CACATAGCGTAAAAGGAGCAACATAG
Terms and licenses: Academic/Nonprofit Terms; Industry Terms: Not Available to Industry
Depositor comments: XM_005260009,XM_011528163,XM_005260010,ENST00000599910 . The transcription factor ORF portion of this plasmid was synthesized by Genewiz. Please test multiple small colonies in case of plasmid recombination. To make this collection available in a timely manner, a portion of this collection was not fully sequenced by Addgene. If an Addgene verified full plasmid sequence is not available, please contact us prior to placing an order to request the full sequence.
How to cite: TFORF2865 was a gift from Feng Zhang (Addgene plasmid # 144159 ; http://n2t.net/addgene:144159 ; RRID:Addgene_144159)
