[The description below was written by a language model from this plasmid's Addgene catalogue record and pLannotate feature annotations shown in this document.]
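Description:
TFORF2865 is a lentiviral mammalian expression plasmid built on the pLX_TRC317 backbone and carrying the human WIZ (ZNF803) open reading frame, one member of a barcoded transcription factor ORF collection. It is maintained in E. coli through a high-copy ColE1/pUC-type origin with ampicillin resistance (AmpR under its own bla promoter). The backbone also retains an f1 origin and remnants of a lac/lacZα cloning region flanked by T7 and T3 promoters. The depositor notes that the plasmid can recombine during propagation, as is common for LTR-containing vectors.

The viral cassette follows a third-generation, self-inactivating layout. An RSV promoter drives a truncated HIV-1 5' LTR, followed by the Ψ packaging signal with a partial gag sequence, the Rev response element for Rev-dependent nuclear export of the genomic RNA, and a cPPT/CTS. It ends in a ΔU3 3' LTR and an SV40 polyadenylation signal. Within this unit, an SV40 early promoter/origin drives puromycin N-acetyltransferase for selection of transduced cells, and a separate EF-1α promoter drives constitutive expression of WIZ. A WPRE downstream of the ORF enhances transcript stability and expression. WIZ is annotated as a protein that may link the EHMT1/EHMT2 histone methyltransferases to the CTBP corepressor machinery. The annotated WIZ match covers somewhat less than the stated insert size.

According to the record, each construct in the collection carries a unique 24-bp barcode so that transcription factors can be identified in pooled overexpression screens. The barcode is not annotated in the feature table, so its position cannot be stated. The ORF was produced by gene synthesis.
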