Features (pLannotate 1.2.2; 31 found; start..end, strand, type, name):
      5..231     +  promoter       RSV promoter: Rous sarcoma virus enhancer/promoter
    232..412     +  LTR            5' LTR (truncated): truncated 5' long terminal repeat (LTR) from HIV-1
    459..584     +  misc_feature   HIV-1 Ψ: packaging signal of human immunodeficiency virus type 1
    568..931     +  CDS            HIV-1 gag (fragment): gag protein from human immunodeficiency virus 1; gag
   1077..1310    +  misc_feature   RRE: The Rev response element (RRE) of HIV-1 allows for Rev-dependent mRNA export from the nucleus to the cytoplasm.
   1687..1713    +  CDS            Rev (fragment): human immunodeficiency virus 1 (HIV-1) Rev protein; rev; enhances nuclear export of unspliced and incompletely spliced viral mRNAs
   1720..1743    +  promoter       SV40 promoter (fragment): SV40 early promoter
   1744..1815    +  promoter       SV40 promoter (fragment): SV40 enhancer and early promoter
   1839..1974    +  rep_origin     SV40 ori: SV40 origin of replication
   2020..2616    +  CDS            PuroR (fragment): puromycin N-acetyltransferase; pac from Streptomyces; confers resistance to puromycin
   2665..2782    +  misc_feature   cPPT/CTS: central polypurine tract and central termination sequence of HIV-1
   2847..2913    +  CDS            small t antigen (fragment): SV40 (simian virus 40) small t antigen
   2920..4098    +  promoter       EF-1α promoter: strong constitutive promoter for human elongation factor EF-1α
   4262..7018    +  CDS            WIZ (fragment): WIZ_HUMAN - Also known as ZNF803. Experimental evidence at protein level: Swiss-Prot protein existence level 1. May link EHMT1 and EHMT2 histone methyltransferases to the CTBP corepressor machinery. May be involved in EHMT1-EHMT2 heterodimer formation and stabilization (By similarity). From Homo sapiens (Human).
   7034..7087    +  promoter       U6 promoter (fragment): RNA polymerase III promoter for human U6 snRNA
   7129..7717    +  misc_feature   WPRE: woodchuck hepatitis virus posttranscriptional regulatory element
   7768..7787    +  misc_feature   cPPT/CTS (fragment): central polypurine tract and central termination sequence of HIV-1
   7789..8022    +  LTR            3' LTR (ΔU3): self-inactivating 3' long terminal repeat (LTR) from HIV-1
   8100..8221    +  polyA_signal   SV40 poly(A) signal: SV40 polyadenylation signal
   8261..8396    +  rep_origin     SV40 ori: SV40 origin of replication
   8417..8435    -  promoter       T7 promoter: promoter for bacteriophage T7 RNA polymerase
   8443..8598    +  CDS            lacZα (fragment): LacZα fragment of β-galactosidase; lacZ fragment
   8603..9031    +  rep_origin     f1 ori (sequence partly withheld): f1 bacteriophage origin of replication; arrow indicates direction of (+) strand synthesis
   9084..9188    +  promoter       AmpR promoter: bla
   9189..10049   +  CDS            AmpR: β-lactamase; bla; confers resistance to ampicillin, carbenicillin, and related antibiotics
  10220..10808   +  rep_origin     ori: high-copy-number ColE1/pMB1/pBR322/pUC origin of replication
  10991..11083   +  CDS            lacI (fragment): lac repressor; lacI; The lac repressor binds to the lac operator to inhibit transcription in E. coli. This inhibition can be relieved by adding lactose or isopropyl-β-D-thiogalactopyranoside (IPTG).
  11096..11117   +  protein_bind   CAP binding site: CAP binding activates transcription in the presence of cAMP. E. coli catabolite activator protein
  11132..11162   +  promoter       lac promoter: promoter for the E. coli lac operon
  11166..11188   +  protein_bind   lac operator (fragment): The lac repressor binds to the lac operator to inhibit transcription in E. coli. This inhibition can be relieved by adding lactose or isopropyl-β-D-thiogalactopyranoside (IPTG). lac repressor encoded by lacI
  11231..11249   +  promoter       T3 promoter: promoter for bacteriophage T3 RNA polymerase
>Addgene plasmid #144159 | TFORF2865 | addgene full sequence | sequence record 396221 | Addgene NGS Result
TTAATGTAGTCTTATGCAATACTCTTGTAGTCTTGCAACATGGTAACGATGAGTTAGCAACATGCCTTAC
AAGGAGAGAAAAAGCACCGTGCATGCCGATTGGTGGAAGTAAGGTGGTACGATCGTGCCTTATTAGGAAG
GCAACAGACGGGTCTGACATGGATTGGACGAACCACTGAATTGCCGCATTGCAGAGATATTGTATTTAAG
TGCCTAGCTCGATACATAAACGGGTCTCTCTGGTTAGACCAGATCTGAGCCTGGGAGCTCTCTGGCTAAC
TAGGGAACCCACTGCTTAAGCCTCAATAAAGCTTGCCTTGAGTGCTTCAAGTAGTGTGTGCCCGTCTGTT
GTGTGACTCTGGTAACTAGAGATCCCTCAGACCCTTTTAGTCAGTGTGGAAAATCTCTAGCAGTGGCGCC
CGAACAGGGACTTGAAAGCGAAAGGGAAACCAGAGGAGCTCTCTCGACGCAGGACTCGGCTTGCTGAAGC
GCGCACGGCAAGAGGCGAGGGGCGGCGACTGGTGAGTACGCCAAAAATTTTGACTAGCGGAGGCTAGAAG
GAGAGAGATGGGTGCGAGAGCGTCAGTATTAAGCGGGGGAGAATTAGATCGCGATGGGAAAAAATTCGGT
TAAGGCCAGGGGGAAAGAAAAAATATAAATTAAAACATATAGTATGGGCAAGCAGGGAGCTAGAACGATT
CGCAGTTAATCCTGGCCTGTTAGAAACATCAGAAGGCTGTAGACAAATACTGGGACAGCTACAACCATCC
CTTCAGACAGGATCAGAAGAACTTAGATCATTATATAATACAGTAGCAACCCTCTATTGTGTGCATCAAA
GGATAGAGATAAAAGACACCAAGGAAGCTTTAGACAAGATAGAGGAAGAGCAAAACAAAAGTAAGACCAC
CGCACAGCAAGCGGCCGCTGATCTTCAGACCTGGAGGAGGAGATATGAGGGACAATTGGAGAAGTGAATT
ATATAAATATAAAGTAGTAAAAATTGAACCATTAGGAGTAGCACCCACCAAGGCAAAGAGAAGAGTGGTG
CAGAGAGAAAAAAGAGCAGTGGGAATAGGAGCTTTGTTCCTTGGGTTCTTGGGAGCAGCAGGAAGCACTA
TGGGCGCAGCGTCAATGACGCTGACGGTACAGGCCAGACAATTATTGTCTGGTATAGTGCAGCAGCAGAA
CAATTTGCTGAGGGCTATTGAGGCGCAACAGCATCTGTTGCAACTCACAGTCTGGGGCATCAAGCAGCTC
CAGGCAAGAATCCTGGCTGTGGAAAGATACCTAAAGGATCAACAGCTCCTGGGGATTTGGGGTTGCTCTG
GAAAACTCATTTGCACCACTGCTGTGCCTTGGAATGCTAGTTGGAGTAATAAATCTCTGGAACAGATTTG
GAATCACACGACCTGGATGGAGTGGGACAGAGAAATTAACAATTACACAAGCTTAATACACTCCTTAATT
GAAGAATCGCAAAACCAGCAAGAAAAGAATGAACAAGAATTATTGGAATTAGATAAATGGGCAAGTTTGT
GGAATTGGTTTAACATAACAAATTGGCTGTGGTATATAAAATTATTCATAATGATAGTAGGAGGCTTGGT
AGGTTTAAGAATAGTTTTTGCTGTACTTTCTATAGTGAATAGAGTTAGGCAGGGATATTCACCATTATCG
TTTCAGACCCACCTCCCAACCCCGAGGGGACCCATGCATTGCATCTCAATTAGTCAGCAACCAGGTGTGG
AAAGTCCCCAGGCTCCCCAGCAGGCAGAAGTATGCAAAGCATGCGTCTCAATTAGTCAGCAACCATAGTC
CCGCCCCTAACTCCGCCCATCCCGCCCCTAACTCCGCCCAGTTCCGCCCATTCTCCGCCCCATGGCTGAC
TAATTTTTTTTATTTATGCAGAGGCCGAGGCCGCCTCGGCCTCTGAGCTATTCCAGAAGTAGTGAGGAGG
CTTTTTTGGAGGCCTAGGCTTTTGCAAAAAGCTTTCTAGAGGTACCACCGGAGCTTACCATGACCGAGTA
CAAGCCCACGGTGCGCCTCGCCACCCGCGACGACGTCCCCAGGGCCGTACGCACCCTCGCCGCCGCGTTC
GCCGACTACCCCGCCACGCGCCACACCGTCGATCCGGACCGCCACATCGAGCGGGTCACCGAGCTGCAAG
AACTCTTCCTCACGCGCGTCGGGCTCGACATCGGCAAGGTGTGGGTCGCGGACGACGGCGCCGCCGTGGC
GGTCTGGACCACGCCGGAGAGCGTCGAAGCGGGGGCGGTGTTCGCCGAGATCGGCCCGCGCATGGCCGAG
TTGAGCGGTTCCCGGCTGGCCGCGCAGCAACAGATGGAAGGCCTCCTGGCGCCGCACCGGCCCAAGGAGC
CCGCGTGGTTCCTGGCCACCGTCGGCGTCTCGCCCGACCACCAGGGCAAGGGTCTGGGCAGCGCCGTCGT
GCTCCCCGGAGTGGAGGCGGCCGAGCGCGCCGGGGTGCCCGCCTTCCTGGAGACCTCCGCGCCCCGCAAC
CTCCCCTTCTACGAGCGGCTCGGCTTCACCGTCACCGCCGACGTCGAGGTGCCCGAAGGACCGCGCACCT
GGTGCATGACCCGCAAGCCCGGTGCCAGTTAACGAATTCTAGATCTTGAGACAAATGGCAGTATTCATCC
ACAATTTTAAAAGAAAAGGGGGGATTGGGGGGTACAGTGCAGGGGAAAGAATAGTAGACATAATAGCAAC
AGACATACAAACTAAAGAATTACAAAAACAAATTACAAAAATTCAAAATTTTCGGGTTTATTACAGGGAC
AGCAGAGATCCACTTTGGCGCCGGCTCGAGGCCTGCAGGTGCAAAGATGGATAAAGTTTTAAACAGAGAG
GAATCTTTGCAGCTAATGGACCTTCTAGGTCTTGAAAGGAGTGGGAATTGGCTCCGGTGCCCGTCAGTGG
GCAGAGCGCACATCGCCCACAGTCCCCGAGAAGTTGGGGGGAGGGGTCGGCAATTGAACCGGTGCCTAGA
GAAGGTGGCGCGGGGTAAACTGGGAAAGTGATGTCGTGTACTGGCTCCGCCTTTTTCCCGAGGGTGGGGG
AGAACCGTATATAAGTGCAGTAGTCGCCGTGAACGTTCTTTTTCGCAACGGGTTTGCCGCCAGAACACAG
GTAAGTGCCGTGTGTGGTTCCCGCGGGCCTGGCCTCTTTACGGGTTATGGCCCTTGCGTGCCTTGAATTA
CTTCCACCTGGCTGCAGTACGTGATTCTTGATCCCGAGCTTCGGGTTGGAAGTGGGTGGGAGAGTTCGAG
GCCTTGCGCTTAAGGAGCCCCTTCGCCTCGTGCTTGAGTTGAGGCCTGGCCTGGGCGCTGGGGCCGCCGC
GTGCGAATCTGGTGGCACCTTCGCGCCTGTCTCGCTGCTTTCGATAAGTCTCTAGCCATTTAAAATTTTT
GATGACCTGCTGCGACGCTTTTTTTCTGGCAAGATAGTCTTGTAAATGCGGGCCAAGATCTGCACACTGG
TATTTCGGTTTTTGGGGCCGCGGGCGGCGACGGGGCCCGTGCGTCCCAGCGCACATGTTCGGCGAGGCGG
GGCCTGCGAGCGCGGCCACCGAGAATCGGACGGGGGTAGTCTCAAGCTGGCCGGCCTGCTCTGGTGCCTG
GCCTCGCGCCGCCGTGTATCGCCCCGCCCTGGGCGGCAAGGCTGGCCCGGTCGGCACCAGTTGCGTGAGC
GGAAAGATGGCCGCTTCCCGGCCCTGCTGCAGGGAGCTCAAAATGGAGGACGCGGCGCTCGGGAGAGCGG
GCGGGTGAGTCACCCACACAAAGGAAAAGGGCCTTTCCGTCCTCAGCCGTCGCTTCATGTGACTCCACGG
AGTACCGGGCGCCGTCCAGGCACCTCGATTAGTTCTCGAGCTTTTGGAGTACGTCGTCTTTAGGTTGGGG
GGAGGGGTTTTATGCGATGGAGTTTCCCCACACTGAGTGGGTGGAGACTGAAGTTAGGCCAGCTTGGCAC
TTGATGTAATTCTCCTTGGAATTTGCCCTTTTTGAGTTTGGATCTTGGTTCATTCTCAAGCCTCAGACAG
TGGTTCAAAGTTTTTTTCTTCCATTTCAGGTGTCGTGAGGCTAGCACCGCCACCATGGTGGCCATGGACT
TGGGCTCTCCCTCGCTCCCTAAGAAGAGCCTGCCTGTCCCTGGGGCCCTGGAGCAGGTGGCCAGTCGGCT
GAGCAGCAAAGTGGCTGCAGAGGTTCCTCATGGCAGCAAACAGGAGCTGCAGGACCTCAAGGCCCAGAGC
CTGACCACCTGCGAGGTCTGCGGTGCCTGCTTTGAGACCCGAAAGGGCCTGTCCAGCCACGCGCGCTCCC
ACCTGCGGCAGCTGGGAGTGGCAGAGTCGGAAAGCAGCGGCGCACCCATCGACCTCCTCTACGAGCTTGT
GAAGCAGAAGGGTCTGCCTGACGCCCACCTTGGGCTGCCCCCAGGCCTGGCTAAGAAGTCCAGCTCACTG
AAGGAGGTGGTCGCCGGGGCCCCCCGGCCCGGCTTGCTCAGCCTGGCCAAGCCCTTGGATGCCCCTGCTG
TCAACAAAGCCATCAAGTCGCCTCCCGGCTTCTCGGCCAAGGGCCTGGGCCACCCGCCCAGCTCTCCACT
CCTCAAAAAGACACCACTGGCCCTGGCGGGCTCCCCTACCCCTAAGAATCCTGAGGACAAGAGCCCCCAG
CTGTCCCTGAGCCCCCGGCCGGCCTCCCCAAAGGCACAGTGGCCTCAGTCTGAGGATGAGGGGCCCTTGA
ACCTCACTTTAGATAGTGACGGGGGCAGAGAGCTGGACTGCCAGCTGTGCGGTGCCTGGTTTGAGACCCG
CAAGGGCCTGTCTAGCCACGCCCGTGCCCACCTGCGCCACCTGGGCGTCAGCGATCCGGACGCCAAGGGA
TCCCCCATAGACGTGCTCCACGGGCTCATCAGGAGGGACGGCGTCCAGATCCGCCTCCCACCCAGGCGCG
GCGCCCTGGCCCACCCGGGGCGGCCGCCTCCCACCTCCGCGGCCCTCTCCTTGCTTCCCCCCCCACCGCC
GGCCAAGAAGGCCAAGCTGAAGGCCGCGGGTATGGCCAGCCCCTGGGGGAAGCAGGACCTCTCGGCCGCC
GCAGCCGCCGGCATTTTCTGGGCCTCTGATGTGGAGCCGTCTCCTCTCAACCTCTCCTCAGGCCCAGAGC
CAGCACGAGACATCCGCTGCGAGTTCTGTGGTGAGTTCTTCGAGAACCGCAAGGGCCTCTCGAGCCACGC
GCGCTCCCATCTGCGGCAAATGGGCGTGACCGAGTGGTACGTCAATGGCTCGCCCATCGACACGCTGCGG
GAGATCCTGAAGAGACGGACCCAGTCTCGGCCTGGTGGACCTCCCAACCCACCAGGGCCAAGCCCAAAAG
CCCTGGCCAAGATGATGGGCGGCGCAGGTCCTGGCAGCTCACTGGAAGCCCGCAGCCCCTCGGACCTTCA
CATCTCACCCTTGGCCAAGAAGTTGCCACCACCACCGGGCAGCCCCCTGGGCCACTCACCAACTGCCTCT
CCTCCTCCTACGGCCCGAAAGATGTTCCCAGGCCTGGCTGCACCCTCCTTGCCCAAGAAGCTGAAGCCTG
AACAAATACGGGTGGAGATCAAGCGGGAGATGCTGCCGGGGGCCCTTCATGGGGAACTGCACCCATCTGA
GGGTCCCTGGGGGGCACCACGGGAAGACATGACACCCCTGAACCTGTCGTCCCGGGCAGAGCCGGTGCGC
GACATCCGCTGTGAGTTCTGCGGCGAGTTCTTCGAGAACCGCAAGGGCCTGTCGAGTCACGCGCGCTCAC
ACCTGCGGCAGATGGGTGTGACCGAGTGGTCCGTCAATGGTTCGCCCATCGACACACTGCGAGAGATCCT
CAAGAAGAAGTCCAAGCCGTGCCTCATCAAGAAGGAGCCACCGGCTGGAGACCTGGCCCCTGCCCTGGCT
GAGGACGGGCCTCCCACCGTGGCCCCTGGGCCCGTGCAGTCCCCACTGCCGCTGTCGCCCCTGGCTGGCC
GGCCAGGCAAACCAGGTGCAGGGCCGGCCCAGGTTCCTCGTGAGCTCAGCCTGACGCCCATCACTGGGGC
CAAGCCCTCAGCCACTGGCTACCTGGGCTCAGTGGCAGCCAAGCGGCCCCTGCAGGAGGACCGCCTCCTC
CCAGCAGAGGTCAAGGCCAAGACCTACATCCAGACTGAACTGCCCTTCAAGGCAAAGACCCTTCATGAGA
AGACCTCCCACTCCTCCACCGAGGCCTGCTGCGAGCTGTGTGGCCTTTACTTTGAAAACCGCAAGGCCCT
GGCCAGCCACGCACGGGCACACCTGCGGCAGTTCGGCGTGACCGAGTGGTGCGTCAATGGCTCGCCCATC
GAGACACTGAGCGAGTGGATCAAACACCGGCCCCAGAAGGTGGGCGCCTACCGCAGCTACATCCAGGGCG
GCCGCCCCTTCACCAAGAAGTTCCGCAGTGCCGGCCATGGCCGTGACAGTGACAAGCGGCCGTCCCTGGG
GCTGGCACCCGGGGGCCTGGCCGTGGTCGGCCGCAGTGCCGGAGGGGAGCCAGGGCCCGAGGCTGGCCGG
GCAGCCGACGGTGGTGAGCGGCCTCTGGCAGCCAGCCCGCCAGGCACCGTGAAGGCTGAGGAGCACCAGC
GGCAGAACATCAACAAATTTGAACGCCGACAAGCCCGCCCTCCAGATGCCTCCGCAGCCCGGGGAGGCGA
GGACACCAATGACCTACAGCAGAAGCTGGAGGAGGTGCGGCAACCCCCACCCCGAGTCCGGCCAGTCCCC
TCCCTGGTGCCCCGGCCCCCCCAGACATCACTTGTCAAGTTCGTGGGCAACATCTACACCCTCAAATGCA
GGTTCTGTGAGGTGGAATTCCAGGGCCCCCTCTCCATCCAGGAAGAGTGGGTGCGGCACTTACAGCGGCA
CATCCTGGAGATGAACTTCTCCAAAGCGGACCCCCCACCTGAGGAGTCCCAGGCCCCGCAGGCACAGACA
GCGGCGGCAGAGGCTCCCTAGTAATGAACTAGTCCGTAACTTGAAAGTATTTCGATTTCTTGGCTTTATA
TATCTTGTGGAAAGGACGATAAAGATCATGTCGTGATATGCTTACGCGTTAAGTCGACAATCAACCTCTG
GATTACAAAATTTGTGAAAGATTGACTGGTATTCTTAACTATGTTGCTCCTTTTACGCTATGTGGATACG
CTGCTTTAATGCCTTTGTATCATGCTATTGCTTCCCGTATGGCTTTCATTTTCTCCTCCTTGTATAAATC
CTGGTTGCTGTCTCTTTATGAGGAGTTGTGGCCCGTTGTCAGGCAACGTGGCGTGGTGTGCACTGTGTTT
GCTGACGCAACCCCCACTGGTTGGGGCATTGCCACCACCTGTCAGCTCCTTTCCGGGACTTTCGCTTTCC
CCCTCCCTATTGCCACGGCGGAACTCATCGCCGCCTGCCTTGCCCGCTGCTGGACAGGGGCTCGGCTGTT
GGGCACTGACAATTCCGTGGTGTTGTCGGGGAAATCATCGTCCTTTCCTTGGCTGCTCGCCTGTGTTGCC
ACCTGGATTCTGCGCGGGACGTCCTTCTGCTACGTCCCTTCGGCCCTCAATCCAGCGGACCTTCCTTCCC
GCGGCCTGCTGCCGGCTCTGCGGCCTCTTCCGCGTCTTCGCCTTCGCCCTCAGACGAGTCGGATCTCCCT
TTGGGCCGCCTCCCCGCGTCGACTTTAAGACCAATGACTTACAAGGCAGCTGTAGATCTTAGCCACTTTT
TAAAAGAAAAGGGGGGACTGGAAGGGCTAATTCACTCCCAACGAAGACAAGATCTGCTTTTTGCTTGTAC
TGGGTCTCTCTGGTTAGACCAGATCTGAGCCTGGGAGCTCTCTGGCTAACTAGGGAACCCACTGCTTAAG
CCTCAATAAAGCTTGCCTTGAGTGCTTCAAGTAGTGTGTGCCCGTCTGTTGTGTGACTCTGGTAACTAGA
GATCCCTCAGACCCTTTTAGTCAGTGTGGAAAATCTCTAGCAGTACGTATAGTAGTTCATGTCATCTTAT
TATTCAGTATTTATAACTTGCAAAGAAATGAATATCAGAGAGTGAGAGGAACTTGTTTATTGCAGCTTAT
AATGGTTACAAATAAAGCAATAGCATCACAAATTTCACAAATAAAGCATTTTTTTCACTGCATTCTAGTT
GTGGTTTGTCCAAACTCATCAATGTATCTTATCATGTCTGGCTCTAGCTATCCCGCCCCTAACTCCGCCC
ATCCCGCCCCTAACTCCGCCCAGTTCCGCCCATTCTCCGCCCCATGGCTGACTAATTTTTTTTATTTATG
CAGAGGCCGAGGCCGCCTCGGCCTCTGAGCTATTCCAGAAGTAGTGAGGAGGCTTTTTTGGAGGCCTAGG
GACGTACCCAATTCGCCCTATAGTGAGTCGTATTACGCGCGCTCACTGGCCGTCGTTTTACAACGTCGTG
ACTGGGAAAACCCTGGCGTTACCCAACTTAATCGCCTTGCAGCACATCCCCCTTTCGCCAGCTGGCGTAA
TAGCGAAGAGGCCCGCACCGATCGCCCTTCCCAACAGTTGCGCAGCCTGAATGGCGAATGGG
[124 nt withheld, positions 8603-8726]
C
[91 nt withheld, positions 8728-8818]
A
[49 nt withheld, positions 8820-8868]
CCTTTGACGTTGGAGTCCACGTTCTTT
[37 nt withheld, positions 8896-8932]
ACCCTATCTCGGTCTATTCTTTTGATTTATAAGGGATTTTGCCGATTTCGGCCTATTGGTTAAAAAATGA
GCTGATTTAACAAAAATTTAACGCGAATTTTAACAAAATATTAACGCTTACAATTTAGGTGGCACTTTTC
GGGGAAATGTGCGCGGAACCCCTATTTGTTTATTTTTCTAAATACATTCAAATATGTATCCGCTCATGAG
ACAATAACCCTGATAAATGCTTCAATAATATTGAAAAAGGAAGAGTATGAGTATTCAACATTTCCGTGTC
GCCCTTATTCCCTTTTTTGCGGCATTTTGCCTTCCTGTTTTTGCTCACCCAGAAACGCTGGTGAAAGTAA
AAGATGCTGAAGATCAGTTGGGTGCACGAGTGGGTTACATCGAACTGGATCTCAACAGCGGTAAGATCCT
TGAGAGTTTTCGCCCCGAAGAACGTTTTCCAATGATGAGCACTTTTAAAGTTCTGCTATGTGGCGCGGTA
TTATCCCGTATTGACGCCGGGCAAGAGCAACTCGGTCGCCGCATACACTATTCTCAGAATGACTTGGTTG
AGTACTCACCAGTCACAGAAAAGCATCTTACGGATGGCATGACAGTAAGAGAATTATGCAGTGCTGCCAT
AACCATGAGTGATAACACTGCGGCCAACTTACTTCTGACAACGATCGGAGGACCGAAGGAGCTAACCGCT
TTTTTGCACAACATGGGGGATCATGTAACTCGCCTTGATCGTTGGGAACCGGAGCTGAATGAAGCCATAC
CAAACGACGAGCGTGACACCACGATGCCTGTAGCAATGGCAACAACGTTGCGCAAACTATTAACTGGCGA
ACTACTTACTCTAGCTTCCCGGCAACAATTAATAGACTGGATGGAGGCGGATAAAGTTGCAGGACCACTT
CTGCGCTCGGCCCTTCCGGCTGGCTGGTTTATTGCTGATAAATCTGGAGCCGGTGAGCGTGGGTCTCGCG
GTATCATTGCAGCACTGGGGCCAGATGGTAAGCCCTCCCGTATCGTAGTTATCTACACGACGGGGAGTCA
GGCAACTATGGATGAACGAAATAGACAGATCGCTGAGATAGGTGCCTCACTGATTAAGCATTGGTAACTG
TCAGACCAAGTTTACTCATATATACTTTAGATTGATTTAAAACTTCATTTTTAATTTAAAAGGATCTAGG
TGAAGATCCTTTTTGATAATCTCATGACCAAAATCCCTTAACGTGAGTTTTCGTTCCACTGAGCGTCAGA
CCCCGTAGAAAAGATCAAAGGATCTTCTTGAGATCCTTTTTTTCTGCGCGTAATCTGCTGCTTGCAAACA
AAAAAACCACCGCTACCAGCGGTGGTTTGTTTGCCGGATCAAGAGCTACCAACTCTTTTTCCGAAGGTAA
CTGGCTTCAGCAGAGCGCAGATACCAAATACTGTTCTTCTAGTGTAGCCGTAGTTAGGCCACCACTTCAA
GAACTCTGTAGCACCGCCTACATACCTCGCTCTGCTAATCCTGTTACCAGTGGCTGCTGCCAGTGGCGAT
AAGTCGTGTCTTACCGGGTTGGACTCAAGACGATAGTTACCGGATAAGGCGCAGCGGTCGGGCTGAACGG
GGGGTTCGTGCACACAGCCCAGCTTGGAGCGAACGACCTACACCGAACTGAGATACCTACAGCGTGAGCT
ATGAGAAAGCGCCACGCTTCCCGAAGGGAGAAAGGCGGACAGGTATCCGGTAAGCGGCAGGGTCGGAACA
GGAGAGCGCACGAGGGAGCTTCCAGGGGGAAACGCCTGGTATCTTTATAGTCCTGTCGGGTTTCGCCACC
TCTGACTTGAGCGTCGATTTTTGTGATGCTCGTCAGGGGGGCGGAGCCTATGGAAAAACGCCAGCAACGC
GGCCTTTTTACGGTTCCTGGCCTTTTGCTGGCCTTTTGCTCACATGTTCTTTCCTGCGTTATCCCCTGAT
TCTGTGGATAACCGTATTACCGCCTTTGAGTGAGCTGATACCGCTCGCCGCAGCCGAACGACCGAGCGCA
GCGAGTCAGTGAGCGAGGAAGCGGAAGAGCGCCCAATACGCAAACCGCCTCTCCCCGCGCGTTGGCCGAT
TCATTAATGCAGCTGGCACGACAGGTTTCCCGACTGGAAAGCGGGCAGTGAGCGCAACGCAATTAATGTG
AGTTAGCTCACTCATTAGGCACCCCAGGCTTTACACTTTATGCTTCCGGCTCGTATGTTGTGTGGAATTG
TGAGCGGATAACAATTTCACACAGGAAACAGCTATGACCATGATTACGCCAAGCGCGCAATTAACCCTCA
CTAAAGGGAACAAAAGCTGGAGCTGCAAGC
