>Addgene plasmid #144159 | TFORF2865 | depositor partial sequence | sequence record 284601 | Insert
ACCGCCACCATGGTGGCCATGGACTTGGGCTCTCCCTCGCTCCCTAAGAAGAGCCTGCCTGTCCCTGGGG
CCCTGGAGCAGGTGGCCAGTCGGCTGAGCAGCAAAGTGGCTGCAGAGGTTCCTCATGGCAGCAAACAGGA
GCTGCAGGACCTCAAGGCCCAGAGCCTGACCACCTGCGAGGTCTGCGGTGCCTGCTTTGAGACCCGAAAG
GGCCTGTCCAGCCACGCGCGCTCCCACCTGCGGCAGCTGGGAGTGGCAGAGTCGGAAAGCAGCGGCGCAC
CCATCGACCTCCTCTACGAGCTTGTGAAGCAGAAGGGTCTGCCTGACGCCCACCTTGGGCTGCCCCCAGG
CCTGGCTAAGAAGTCCAGCTCACTGAAGGAGGTGGTCGCCGGGGCCCCCCGGCCCGGCTTGCTCAGCCTG
GCCAAGCCCTTGGATGCCCCTGCTGTCAACAAAGCCATCAAGTCGCCTCCCGGCTTCTCGGCCAAGGGCC
TGGGCCACCCGCCCAGCTCTCCACTCCTCAAAAAGACACCACTGGCCCTGGCGGGCTCCCCTACCCCTAA
GAATCCTGAGGACAAGAGCCCCCAGCTGTCCCTGAGCCCCCGGCCGGCCTCCCCAAAGGCACAGTGGCCT
CAGTCTGAGGATGAGGGGCCCTTGAACCTCACTTTAGATAGTGACGGGGGCAGAGAGCTGGACTGCCAGC
TGTGCGGTGCCTGGTTTGAGACCCGCAAGGGCCTGTCTAGCCACGCCCGTGCCCACCTGCGCCACCTGGG
CGTCAGCGATCCGGACGCCAAGGGATCCCCCATAGACGTGCTCCACGGGCTCATCAGGAGGGACGGCGTC
CAGATCCGCCTCCCACCCAGGCGCGGCGCCCTGGCCCACCCGGGGCGGCCGCCTCCCACCTCCGCGGCCC
TCTCCTTGCTTCCCCCCCCACCGCCGGCCAAGAAGGCCAAGCTGAAGGCCGCGGGTATGGCCAGCCCCTG
GGGGAAGCAGGACCTCTCGGCCGCCGCAGCCGCCGGCATTTTCTGGGCCTCTGATGTGGAGCCGTCTCCT
CTCAACCTCTCCTCAGGCCCAGAGCCAGCACGAGACATCCGCTGCGAGTTCTGTGGTGAGTTCTTCGAGA
ACCGCAAGGGCCTCTCGAGCCACGCGCGCTCCCATCTGCGGCAAATGGGCGTGACCGAGTGGTACGTCAA
TGGCTCGCCCATCGACACGCTGCGGGAGATCCTGAAGAGACGGACCCAGTCTCGGCCTGGTGGACCTCCC
AACCCACCAGGGCCAAGCCCAAAAGCCCTGGCCAAGATGATGGGCGGCGCAGGTCCTGGCAGCTCACTGG
AAGCCCGCAGCCCCTCGGACCTTCACATCTCACCCTTGGCCAAGAAGTTGCCACCACCACCGGGCAGCCC
CCTGGGCCACTCACCAACTGCCTCTCCTCCTCCTACGGCCCGAAAGATGTTCCCAGGCCTGGCTGCACCC
TCCTTGCCCAAGAAGCTGAAGCCTGAACAAATACGGGTGGAGATCAAGCGGGAGATGCTGCCGGGGGCCC
TTCATGGGGAACTGCACCCATCTGAGGGTCCCTGGGGGGCACCACGGGAAGACATGACACCCCTGAACCT
GTCGTCCCGGGCAGAGCCGGTGCGCGACATCCGCTGTGAGTTCTGCGGCGAGTTCTTCGAGAACCGCAAG
GGCCTGTCGAGTCACGCGCGCTCACACCTGCGGCAGATGGGTGTGACCGAGTGGTCCGTCAATGGTTCGC
CCATCGACACACTGCGAGAGATCCTCAAGAAGAAGTCCAAGCCGTGCCTCATCAAGAAGGAGCCACCGGC
TGGAGACCTGGCCCCTGCCCTGGCTGAGGACGGGCCTCCCACCGTGGCCCCTGGGCCCGTGCAGTCCCCA
CTGCCGCTGTCGCCCCTGGCTGGCCGGCCAGGCAAACCAGGTGCAGGGCCGGCCCAGGTTCCTCGTGAGC
TCAGCCTGACGCCCATCACTGGGGCCAAGCCCTCAGCCACTGGCTACCTGGGCTCAGTGGCAGCCAAGCG
GCCCCTGCAGGAGGACCGCCTCCTCCCAGCAGAGGTCAAGGCCAAGACCTACATCCAGACTGAACTGCCC
TTCAAGGCAAAGACCCTTCATGAGAAGACCTCCCACTCCTCCACCGAGGCCTGCTGCGAGCTGTGTGGCC
TTTACTTTGAAAACCGCAAGGCCCTGGCCAGCCACGCACGGGCACACCTGCGGCAGTTCGGCGTGACCGA
GTGGTGCGTCAATGGCTCGCCCATCGAGACACTGAGCGAGTGGATCAAACACCGGCCCCAGAAGGTGGGC
GCCTACCGCAGCTACATCCAGGGCGGCCGCCCCTTCACCAAGAAGTTCCGCAGTGCCGGCCATGGCCGTG
ACAGTGACAAGCGGCCGTCCCTGGGGCTGGCACCCGGGGGCCTGGCCGTGGTCGGCCGCAGTGCCGGAGG
GGAGCCAGGGCCCGAGGCTGGCCGGGCAGCCGACGGTGGTGAGCGGCCTCTGGCAGCCAGCCCGCCAGGC
ACCGTGAAGGCTGAGGAGCACCAGCGGCAGAACATCAACAAATTTGAACGCCGACAAGCCCGCCCTCCAG
ATGCCTCCGCAGCCCGGGGAGGCGAGGACACCAATGACCTACAGCAGAAGCTGGAGGAGGTGCGGCAACC
CCCACCCCGAGTCCGGCCAGTCCCCTCCCTGGTGCCCCGGCCCCCCCAGACATCACTTGTCAAGTTCGTG
GGCAACATCTACACCCTCAAATGCAGGTTCTGTGAGGTGGAATTCCAGGGCCCCCTCTCCATCCAGGAAG
AGTGGGTGCGGCACTTACAGCGGCACATCCTGGAGATGAACTTCTCCAAAGCGGACCCCCCACCTGAGGA
GTCCCAGGCCCCGCAGGCACAGACAGCGGCGGCAGAGGCTCCCTAGTAATGAACTAGTCCGTAACTTGAA
AGTATTTCGATTTCTTGGCTTTATATATCTTGTGGAAAGGACGATAAAGATCATGTCGTGATATGCTT
