>Addgene plasmid #144159 | TFORF2865 | depositor partial sequence | sequence record 284602 | Barcode
TAAAGATCATGTCGTGATATGCTT
